>Addgene plasmid #58507 | pEN_TT S6K (E389-deltaCT) | depositor partial sequence | sequence record 90403 | S6K1-E389-deltaCT
ATGTACCCATACGATGTTCCAGATTACGCTGCAGGAGTGTTTGACATAGACCTGGACCAGCCAGAGGATG
CAGGCTCTGAGGATGAGCTGGAGGAGGGGGGTCAGTTAAATGAAAGCATGGACCATGGGGGAGTTGGACC
ATATGAACTTGGCATGGAACATTGTGAGAAATTTGAAATCTCAGAAACTAGTGTGAACAGAGGGCCAGAA
AAAATCAGACCAGAATGTTTTGAGCTACTTCGGGTACTTGGTAAAGGGGGCTATGGAAAGGTTTTTCAAG
TACGAAAAGTAACAGGAGCAAATACTGGGAAGATATTTGCCATGAAGGTGCTTAAAAAGGCAATGATAGT
AAGAAATGCTAAAGATACAGCTCATACAAAAGCAGAGCGGAATATTCTGGAGGAAGTAAAGCATCCCTTC
ATCGTGGATTTAATTTATGCCTTTCAGACCGGTGGAAAACTCTACCTCATCCTTGAGTATCTCAGTGGAG
GAGAACTATTTATGCAGTTAGAAAGAGAGGGGATATTCATGGAAGATACAGCTTGCTTTTACTTGGCTGA
AATCTCCATGGCTTTGGGGCATTTACATCAAAAGGGGATTATCTACAGAGACCTGAAGCCGGAGAACATC
ATGCTTAATCACCAAGGTCACGTGAAGCTGACAGACTTTGGACTATGCAAAGAATCTATTCATGATGGAA
CAGTCACGCACACATTTTGTGGAACAATAGAATACATGGCCCCTGAAATCTTGATGAGAAGCGGCCACAA
CCGTGCTGTGGATTGGTGGAGTCTGGGAGCATTAATGTATGACATGCTGACTGGAGCACCTCCATTCACT
GGGGAGAATAGAAAGAAGACAATTGACAAAATCCTCAAATGTAAACTTAATTTGCCTCCCTACCTCACAC
AAGAAGCTCGAGATCTGCTTAAAAAGCTGCTGAAGAGAAATGCTGCTTCTCGTCTTGGAGCTGGCCCTGG
GGATGCTGGAGAAGTCCAAGCGCATCCATTTTTTAGACACATTAACTGGGAAGAGCTTTTGGCTCGGAAG
GTGGAGCCCCCCTTTAAGCCTCTGTTGCAATCTGAAGAGGATGTGAGTCAGTTTGATTCAAAGTTTACTC
GTCAGACACCTGTTGACAGCCCCGATGACTCAACTCTCAGTGAAAGTGCCAACCAGGTCTTTCTGGGTTT
CGAATATGTGGCTCCATCTGTACTTGAAAGTGTGAAAGACTAGTTTTCTTTTGAACCAAAAATCCGATCG
CCTCGAAGATTTATTGGTAGCCCACGAACGCCTGTCAGCCCAGTCAAATTCTCTCCTGGGGATTTCTGGG
GACGAGGTGCTTCAGCCAGCACAGCAAATCCTCAGACACCTGTGGAATACCCAATGGAAACAAGTGGAAT
AGAGCAGATGGATGTGACAACGAGCGGGGAAGCTTCAGCGCCACTTCCAATCCGACAGCCCAACTCTGGG
CCATACAAAAAACAAGCTTTTCCTATGATCTCCAAACGGCCAGAGCACCTGCGTATGAATCTATGA
