>Addgene plasmid #58507 | pEN_TT S6K (E389-deltaCT) | addgene partial sequence | sequence record 93902 | rrnB-T2-term 5'-ATCCTGACGGATGGCCTTT-3'
GTTAGTTACTTAAGCTCGGGCCCCAAATAATGATTTTATTTTGACTGATAGTGACCTGTTCGTTGCAACA
AATTGATAAGCAATGCTTTTTTATAATGCCAACTTTGTACAAAAAAGCAGGCTTTAAAGGAACCAATTCA
GTCGACTGGATCCCGAGTTTACTCCCTATCAGTGATAGAGAACGTATGTCGAGTTTACTCCCTATCAGTG
ATAGAGAACGATGTCGAGTTTACTCCCTATCAGTGATAGAGAACGTATGTCGAGTTTACTCCCTATCAGT
GATAGAGAACGTATGTCGAGTTTACTCCCTATCAGTGATAGAGAACGTATGTCGAGTTTATCCCTATCAG
TGATAGAGAACGTATGTCGAGTTTACTCCCTATCAGTGATAGAGAACGTATGTCGAGGTAGGCGTGTACG
GTGGGAGGCCTATATAAGCAGAGCTCGTTTAGTGAACCGTCAGATCGCCACTAGAATGTACCCATACGAT
GTTCCAGATTACGCTGCAGGAGTGTTTGACATA
