>Addgene plasmid #58507 | pEN_TT S6K (E389-deltaCT) | addgene partial sequence | sequence record 93904 | pENTR-R 5'-ATGGCTCATAACACCCCTTG-3'
TTTATTGTTCATGATGATATATTTTTATCTTGTGCAATGTAACATCAGAGATTTTGAGACACGGGCCAGA
GCTGCAGCTGGATGGCAAATAATGATTTTATTTTGACTGATAGTGACCTGTTCGTTGCAACAAATTGATA
AGCAATGCTTTCTTATAATGCCAACTTTGTACAAGAAAGCTGGGTCTAGATATCTCGAAAACGCATTAGT
CTTCCAATTCCTGCAGCCCGGGGGATCCTCACACATCCCCTTCCAGGATTTGTTTCCTTTTTGCATTTGC
ATTAATAAAAGCATTGTTTCATCATAGATTCATACGCAGGTGCTCTGGCCGTTTGGAGATCATAGGAAAA
GCTTGTTTTTTGTATGGCCCAGAGTTGGGCTGTCGGATTGGAAGTGGCGCTGAAGCTTCCCCGCTCGTTG
TCACATCCATCTGCTCTATTCCACTTGTTTCCATTGGGTATTCCACAGGTGTCTGAGGATTTGCTGTGCT
GGCTGAAGCACCTCGTCCCCAGAAATCCCCAGGAGAGAATTTGACTGGGCTGACAGGCGTTCGTGGGCTA
CCAATAAATCTTCGAGGCGATCGGATTTTTGGTTCAAAAGAAAACTAGTCTTTCACACTTTCAAGTACAG
ATGGAGCCACATATTCGAAACCCAGAAAGACCTGGTTGGCACTTTCACTGAGAGTTGAGTCATCGGGGCT
GTCAACAGGTGTCTGACGAGTAAACTTTGAATCAAACTGACTCACATCCTCTTCAGATTGCAACAGAGGC
TTAAAGGGGGGCTCCACCTTCCGAGCCAAAAGCTCTTCCCAGTTAATGTGTCTAAAAAATGGATGCGCTT
GGACTTCTCCAGCATCCCCAGGGCCAGCTCCAAGACGAGAAGCAGCATTTCTTTTCAGCAGCTTTTTAAG
CAGATCTCGAGCTTCTTGTGTGAGGTAGGGAGGCAAATTAAGTTTTACATTTGAGGA
