[The description below was written by a language model from this plasmid's Addgene catalogue record.]
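Description:
pEN_TT S6K (E389-deltaCT) is a Gateway entry vector built on the pEN_TTmiRc2 backbone (about 4.4 kb without insert) and propagated in E. coli under gentamicin selection. As an entry clone it is not an end-use expression plasmid. Its role is to donate its cassette by recombination into a compatible Gateway destination vector, which then supplies the delivery and selection functions needed in the target cells. The record describes the encoded protein as inducible. The "TT" in the backbone name suggests a tetracycline-responsive promoter, but the promoter, attL sites, origin of replication and copy number are not itemised in the fields provided, and no feature table is available to confirm them.

The payload is a roughly 1.5 kb insert of rat Rps6kb1, which encodes p70 ribosomal protein S6 kinase 1 (S6K1), with an HA epitope tag at the N terminus for detection by immunoblotting or immunoprecipitation. It carries two changes: a T389E substitution and a stop codon at amino acid 402 that removes the C-terminal region. Threonine 389 is the hydrophobic-motif site normally phosphorylated downstream of mTORC1, so a glutamate there acts as a phosphomimetic, and the deleted C-terminal tail is generally regarded as autoinhibitory. This combination is commonly used to produce a kinase with elevated activity that depends less on upstream signalling, although the record itself does not state the functional consequence. The insert was placed by restriction cloning between SpeI and MfeI sites, both destroyed in the process. The associated work concerns regulatory circuits in breast epithelial cells, consistent with use for inducible expression of activated S6K1 in mammalian cells.
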