Addgene plasmid #58507: pEN_TT S6K (E389-deltaCT)
Purpose: Gateway entry vector for an inducible HA-tagged rat S6K1-E389-deltaCT
Depositing lab: Kevin Janes. Depositing organization: University of Virginia. Publication: A time- and matrix-dependent TGFBR3-JUND-KRT5 regulatory circuit in single breast epithelial cells and basal-like premalignancies. Wang CC, Bajikar SS, Jamal L, Atkins KA, Janes KA. Nat Cell Biol. 2014 Apr;16(4):345-56. doi: 10.1038/ncb2930. Epub 2014 Mar 23. PubMed 24658685.
Backbone
  Vector backbone: pEN_TTmiRc2
  Backbone manufacturer: Addgene #2752
  Backbone size w/o insert (bp): 4422
  Vector type: Entry vector
Growth in bacteria
  Bacterial resistance: Gentamicin, 10 μg/mL
  Growth temperature: 37°C
  Growth strain: DH5alpha
  Copy number: Unknown
Gene/Insert
  Gene/Insert name: Rps6kb1
  Species: R. norvegicus (rat)
  Insert size (bp): 1500
  Mutation: T389E, stop codon at amino acid 402
  GenBank ID: NM_031985
  Entrez Gene: Rps6kb1 (a.k.a. p70 S6K-alpha)
  Tag / fusion protein: HA (N terminal on insert)
  Cloning method: Restriction Enzyme; 5′ cloning site SpeI (destroyed during cloning); 3′ cloning site Mfe1 (destroyed during cloning)
  Sequencing primers: 5′ pCEP-fwd; 3′ N/A
Terms and licenses: Academic/Nonprofit Terms; Industry Terms: Not Available to Industry
How to cite: pEN_TT S6K (E389-deltaCT) was a gift from Kevin Janes (Addgene plasmid # 58507 ; http://n2t.net/addgene:58507 ; RRID:Addgene_58507)
